>Addgene plasmid #36829 | TAL2430 | depositor partial sequence | sequence record 46022 | TAL2430 sequence 1640 bps
GAACCTGACCCCAGACCAGGTAGTCGCAATCGCGAACAATAATGGGGGAAAGCAAGCCCTGGAAACCGTG
CAAAGGTTGTTGCCGGTCCTTTGTCAAGACCACGGCCTTACACCGGAGCAAGTCGTGGCCATTGCATCCC
ACGACGGTGGCAAACAGGCTCTTGAGACGGTTCAGAGACTTCTCCCAGTTCTCTGTCAAGCCCACGGGCT
GACTCCCGATCAAGTTGTAGCGATTGCGAATAACAATGGAGGGAAACAAGCATTGGAGACTGTCCAACGG
CTCCTTCCCGTGTTGTGTCAAGCCCACGGTTTGACGCCTGCACAAGTGGTCGCCATCGCCAGCCATGATG
GCGGTAAGCAGGCGCTGGAAACAGTACAGCGCCTGCTGCCTGTACTGTGCCAGGATCATGGACTGACCCC
AGACCAGGTAGTCGCAATCGCGTCAAACGGAGGGGGAAAGCAAGCCCTGGAAACCGTGCAAAGGTTGTTG
CCGGTCCTTTGTCAAGACCACGGCCTTACACCGGAGCAAGTCGTGGCCATTGCATCCCACGACGGTGGCA
AACAGGCTCTTGAGACGGTTCAGAGACTTCTCCCAGTTCTCTGTCAAGCCCACGGGCTGACTCCCGATCA
AGTTGTAGCGATTGCGTCGAACATTGGAGGGAAACAAGCATTGGAGACTGTCCAACGGCTCCTTCCCGTG
TTGTGTCAAGCCCACGGTTTGACGCCTGCACAAGTGGTCGCCATCGCCAGCCATGATGGCGGTAAGCAGG
CGCTGGAAACAGTACAGCGCCTGCTGCCTGTACTGTGCCAGGATCATGGACTGACCCCAGACCAGGTAGT
CGCAATCGCGTCACATGACGGGGGAAAGCAAGCCCTGGAAACCGTGCAAAGGTTGTTGCCGGTCCTTTGT
CAAGACCACGGCCTTACACCGGAGCAAGTCGTGGCCATTGCAAGCAATGGGGGTGGCAAACAGGCTCTTG
AGACGGTTCAGAGACTTCTCCCAGTTCTCTGTCAAGCCCACGGGCTGACTCCCGATCAAGTTGTAGCGAT
TGCGTCGCATGACGGAGGGAAACAAGCATTGGAGACTGTCCAACGGCTCCTTCCCGTGTTGTGTCAAGCC
CACGGTTTGACGCCTGCACAAGTGGTCGCCATCGCCAGCCATGATGGCGGTAAGCAGGCGCTGGAAACAG
TACAGCGCCTGCTGCCTGTACTGTGCCAGGATCATGGACTGACCCCAGACCAGGTAGTCGCAATCGCGTC
ACATGACGGGGGAAAGCAAGCCCTGGAAACCGTGCAAAGGTTGTTGCCGGTCCTTTGTCAAGACCACGGC
CTTACACCGGAGCAAGTCGTGGCCATTGCAAGCAATGGGGGTGGCAAACAGGCTCTTGAGACGGTTCAGA
GACTTCTCCCAGTTCTCTGTCAAGCCCACGGGCTGACTCCCGATCAAGTTGTAGCGATTGCGAATAACAA
TGGAGGGAAACAAGCATTGGAGACTGTCCAACGGCTCCTTCCCGTGTTGTGTCAAGCCCACGGTTTGACG
CCTGCACAAGTGGTCGCCATCGCCAGCCATGATGGCGGTAAGCAGGCGCTGGAAACAGTACAGCGCCTGC
TGCCTGTACTGTGCCAGGATCATGGACTGA
