>Addgene plasmid #36829 | TAL2430 | addgene partial sequence | sequence record 48028 | CMV-F 5'-CGCAAATGGGCGGTAGGCGTG-3'
ACTAGAGAACCCACTGCTTACTGGCTTATCGAAATTAATACGACTCACTATAGGGAGACCCAAGCTGGCT
AGCACCATGGACTACAAAGACCATGACGGTGATTATAAAGATCATGACATCGATTACAAGGATGACGATG
ACAAGATGGCCCCCAAGAAGAAGAGGAAGGTGGGCATTCACCGCGGGGTACCTATGGTGGACTTGAGGAC
ACTCGGTTATTCGCAACAGCAACAGGAGAAAATCAAGCCTAAGGTCAGGAGCACCGTCGCGCAACACCAC
GAGGCGCTTGTGGGGCATGGCTTCACTCATGCGCATATTGTCGCGCTTTCACAGCACCCTGCGGCGCTTG
GGACGGTGGCTGTCAAATACCAAGATATGATTGCGGCCCTGCCCGAAGCCACGCACGAGGCAATTGTAGG
GGTCGGTAAACAGTGGTCGGGAGCGCGAGCACTTGAGGCGCTGCTGACTGTGGCGGGTGAGCTTAGGGGG
CCTCCGCTCCAGCTCGACACCGGGCAGCTGCTGAAGATCGCGAAGAGAGGGGGAGTAACAGCGGTAGAGG
CAGTGCACGCCTGGCGCAATGCGCTCACCGGGGCCCCCTTGAACCTGACCCCAGACCAGGTAGTCGCAAT
CGCGAACAATAATGGGGGAAAGCAAGCCCTGGAAACCGTGCAAAGGTTGTTGCCGGTCCTTTGTCAAGAC
CACGGCCTTACACCGGAGCAAGTCGTGGCCATTGCATCCCACGACGGTGGCAAACAGGCTCTTGAGACGG
TTCAGAGACTTCTCCCAGTT
