[The description below was written by a language model from this plasmid's Addgene catalogue record.]
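Description:
TAL2430 is a mammalian expression plasmid encoding the left-hand monomer of a TALE nuclease (TALEN) pair directed against the human HDAC2 gene. It is built on the JDS74 backbone, a roughly 6.4 kb TALEN receiver vector, into which an approximately 1.6 kb array of TALE DNA-binding repeats was inserted by restriction cloning at BsmBI sites that were destroyed in the process. The repeat array was generated by the FLASH assembly method for high-throughput TALEN construction, and it specifies recognition of a defined 18-nucleotide half-site in the target locus. The plasmid is maintained at high copy in E. coli under ampicillin selection. No feature table is supplied, so the origin of replication and other backbone elements are not itemised in the record.

The backbone supplies the remaining parts of the nuclease. An N-terminal 3X FLAG tag allows detection of the protein, and a C-terminal wild-type FokI cleavage domain provides the nuclease activity, so the inserted repeats are expressed in frame as a complete TALE–FokI fusion. Expression in mammalian cells is driven by the CMV promoter, and the vector type also lists a T7 promoter, which permits in vitro transcription of mRNA as an alternative means of delivery. The use of a BGH reverse sequencing primer suggests a BGH polyadenylation region downstream of the coding sequence, although this is not stated directly.

Because FokI must dimerise to cut DNA, this construct is intended to be used with a matching right-hand HDAC2 TALEN. The pair introduces a double-strand break at the locus for targeted mutagenesis or genome editing. The record gives the insert species as human, although the linked gene entry carries mouse-style Hdac2 nomenclature.
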