Addgene plasmid #36829: TAL2430
Depositing lab: Keith Joung. Depositing organization: Massachusetts General Hospital. Publication: FLASH assembly of TALENs for high-throughput genome editing. Reyon D, Tsai SQ, Khayter C, Foden JA, Sander JD, Joung JK. Nat Biotechnol. 2012 Apr 8. doi: 10.1038/nbt.2170. PubMed 22484455.
Backbone
  Vector backbone: JDS74
  Backbone manufacturer: Joung lab (Addgene Plasmid # 32288)
  Backbone size w/o insert (bp): 6447
  Vector type: Mammalian, T7 for in vitro mRNA synthesis
Growth in bacteria
  Bacterial resistance: Ampicillin, 100 μg/mL
  Growth temperature: 37°C
  Growth strain: XL1 Blue
  Copy number: High Copy
Gene/Insert
  Gene/Insert name: HDAC2-TALEN_Left (alt name: HDAC2)
  Species: H. sapiens (human)
  Insert size (bp): 1640
  Entrez Gene: Hdac2 (a.k.a. D10Wsu179e, YAF1, Yy1bp, mRPD3)
  Promoter: CMV
  Tag / fusion protein: 3X Flag (N terminal on backbone); WT FOKI (C terminal on backbone)
  Cloning method: Restriction Enzyme; 5′ cloning site BsmBI (destroyed during cloning); 3′ cloning site BsmBI (destroyed during cloning)
  Sequencing primers: 5′ CMV-F; 3′ BGH-rev
Terms and licenses: Academic/Nonprofit Terms; Industry Terms: Not Available to Industry
Depositor comments: Target binding site: TGCGCTCACCTCCCTGCG It is strongly recommended that users perform a diagnostic digest to verify this plasmid prior to use. For example, a double digest of the plasmid with BamHI and KpnI should result in two bands at 2.2kb and 5.9kb.
How to cite: TAL2430 was a gift from Keith Joung (Addgene plasmid # 36829 ; http://n2t.net/addgene:36829 ; RRID:Addgene_36829)
